Addgene plasmid #115674: pGL001
Purpose: Fluorescent reporter for E.coli K12 fliC promoter activity
Depositing lab: Gene-Wei Li. Depositing organization: Massachusetts Institute of Technology. Publication: Rapid Accumulation of Motility-Activating Mutations in Resting Liquid Culture of Escherichia coli. Parker DJ, Demetci P, Li GW. J Bacteriol. 2019 Sep 6;201(19). pii: JB.00259-19. doi: 10.1128/JB.00259-19. Print 2019 Oct 1. PubMed 31285239.
Backbone
  Vector backbone: pSC101
  Total vector size (bp): 4545
  Vector type: Bacterial Expression
Growth in bacteria
  Bacterial resistance: Ampicillin, 100 μg/mL
  Growth temperature: 37°C
  Growth strain: DH5alpha
  Copy number: Low Copy
Gene/Insert
  Gene/Insert name: fliC promoter fused with GFP (alt name: pfliC - GFP)
  Species: Escherichia coli
  Insert size (bp): 896
  Promoter: fliC promoter
  Tag / fusion protein: Green fluorescent protein (GFP) (C terminal on insert)
  Cloning method: Gibson Cloning
  Sequencing primers: 5′ TTATTACAGGATTAATAGCGGGAATAAGG; 3′ CAAGCTTCTTAGCTTGCATGCGG
Terms and licenses: Academic/Nonprofit Terms; Industry Terms: Not Available to Industry
How to cite: pGL001 was a gift from Gene-Wei Li (Addgene plasmid # 115674 ; http://n2t.net/addgene:115674 ; RRID:Addgene_115674)
