[The description below was written by a language model from this plasmid's Addgene catalogue record and pLannotate feature annotations shown in this document.]
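Description:
pGL001 is a 4,545 bp low-copy bacterial reporter plasmid built on a pSC101 backbone and designed to report the activity of the Escherichia coli K-12 fliC promoter through green fluorescence. It replicates from the pSC101 origin, which depends on the plasmid-encoded Rep101 (RepA) initiator protein also annotated in the sequence. Together these keep copy number low, which is helpful for promoter reporters because it limits titration of regulators and the burden of overexpression. Selection is by ampicillin resistance, provided by a β-lactamase gene driven by its own bla promoter and followed by a phage lambda t0 terminator.

The payload is an 896 bp insert, assembled by Gibson cloning, in which the fliC promoter is placed upstream of a GFP coding sequence. The feature table identifies the fluorescent protein as GFPmut2, a rapidly maturing Aequorea victoria derivative. The promoter itself was not annotated automatically, but the unannotated region just upstream of the GFP open reading frame is where it would be expected to lie. Downstream of GFPmut2 sit a partial and a complete copy of the rrnB T1 terminator, which end the reporter transcript and insulate it from the replication functions that follow.

Because fliC encodes flagellin, fluorescence from this construct serves as a proxy for flagellar gene expression and motility status in E. coli. According to the record, it was used in work on motility-activating mutations that accumulate in resting liquid cultures.
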