Features (pLannotate 1.2.2; 8 found; start..end, strand, type, name):
    246..959     +  CDS            GFPmut2: GFPmut2 is a basic (constitutively fluorescent) green fluorescent protein published in 1996, derived from Aequorea victoria. It is reported to be a very rapidly-maturing weak dimer.
   1007..1069    +  terminator     rrnB T1 terminator (fragment): transcription terminator T1 from the E. coli rrnB gene
   1089..1175    +  terminator     rrnB T1 terminator: Escherichia coli rrnB; transcription terminator T1 from the E. coli rrnB gene
   1713..2663    -  CDS            Rep101: RepA protein needed for replication with the pSC101 origin; rep101
   2711..2933    -  rep_origin     pSC101 ori: low-copy replication origin that requires the Rep101 protein
   3425..3519    -  terminator     lambda t0 terminator: transcription terminator from phage lambda
   3532..4392    -  CDS            AmpR: β-lactamase; bla; confers resistance to ampicillin, carbenicillin, and related antibiotics
   4393..4497    -  promoter       AmpR promoter: bla
>Addgene plasmid #115674 | pGL001 | addgene full sequence | sequence record 225632 | Addgene NGS Result
CGATACAAAAAACCCGCTTCAAAAAGCGGGTTTTTTATCAGACAGATGTAAGTAATTATTACAGGATTAA
TAGCGGGAATAAGGGGCAGAGAAAAGAGTATTTCGGCGACTAACAAAAAATGGCTGTTTTTGAAAAAAAT
TCTAAAGGTTGTTTTACGACAGACGATAACAGGGTTGACGGCGATTGAGCCGACGGGTGGAAACCCAATA
CGTAATCAACGACTTGCAATATAGGATAACGAATCATGAGTAAAGTAGAAGAACTTTTCACTGGAGTTGT
CCCAATTCTTGTTGAATTAGATGGTGATGTTAATGGGCACAAATTTTCTGTCAGTGGAGAGGGTGAAGGT
GATGCAACATACGGAAAACTTACCCTTAAATTTATTTGCACTACTGGAAAACTACCTGTTCCATGGCCAA
CACTTGTCACTACTTTCGCGTATGGTCTTCAATGCTTTGCGAGATACCCAGATCATATGAAACAGCATGA
CTTTTTCAAGAGTGCCATGCCCGAAGGTTATGTACAGGAAAGAACTATATTTTTCAAAGATGACGGGAAC
TACAAGACACGTGCTGAAGTCAAGTTTGAAGGTGATACCCTTGTTAATAGAATCGAGTTAAAAGGTATTG
ATTTTAAAGAAGATGGAAACATTCTTGGACACAAATTGGAATACAACTATAACTCACACAATGTATACAT
CATGGCAGACAAACAAAAGAATGGAATCAAAGTTAACTTCAAAATTAGACACAACATTGAAGATGGAAGC
GTTCAACTAGCAGACCATTATCAACAAAATACTCCAATTGGCGATGGCCCTGTCCTTTTACCAGACAACC
ATTACCTGTCCACACAATCTGCCCTTTCGAAAGATCCCAACGAAAAGAGAGACCACATGGTCCTTCTTGA
GTTTGTAACAGCTGCTGGGATTACACATGGCATGGATGAACTATACAAATAGCTAGCCGCATGCAAGCTA
AGAAGCTTGGGCCCGAACAAAAACTCATAAAACGAAAGGCTCAGTCGAAAGACTGGGCCTTTCGTTTTAT
CTGTTGTTTGTCGGTGAACTGGATCCTGCTAGAGGCATCAAATAAAACGAAAGGCTCAGTCGAAAGACTG
GGCCTTTCGTTTTATCTGTTGTTTGTCGGTGAACGCTCTCCTGAGTAGGACAAATCCGCCGCCCTAGACC
TAGGGTACGGGTTTTGCTGCCCGCAAACGGGCTGTTCTGGTGTTGCTAGTTTGTTATCAGAATCGCAGAT
CCGGCTTCAGCCGGTTTGCCGGCTGAAAGCGCTATTTCTTCCAGAATTGCCATGATTTTTTCCCCACGGG
AGGCGTCACTGGCTCCCGTGTTGTCGGCAGCTTTGATTCGATAAGCAGCATCGCCTGTTTCAGGCTGTCT
ATGTGTGACTGTTGAGCTGTAACAAGTTGTCTCAGGTGTTCAATTTCATGTTCTAGTTGCTTTGTTTTAC
TGGTTTCACCTGTTCTATTAGGTGTTACATGCTGTTCATCTGTTACATTGTCGATCTGTTCATGGTGAAC
AGCTTTGAATGCACCAAAAACTCGTAAAAGCTCTGATGTATCTATCTTTTTTACACCGTTTTCATCTGTG
CATATGGACAGTTTTCCCTTTGATATGTAACGGTGAACAGTTGTTCTACTTTTGTTTGTTAGTCTTGATG
CTTCACTGATAGATACAAGAGCCATAAGAACCTCAGATCCTTCCGTATTTAGCCAGTATGTTCTCTAGTG
TGGTTCGTTGTTTTTGCGTGAGCCATGAGAACGAACCATTGAGATCATACTTACTTTGCATGTCACTCAA
AAATTTTGCCTCAAAACTGGTGAGCTGAATTTTTGCAGTTAAAGCATCGTGTAGTGTTTTTCTTAGTCCG
TTATGTAGGTAGGAATCTGATGTAATGGTTGTTGGTATTTTGTCACCATTCATTTTTATCTGGTTGTTCT
CAAGTTCGGTTACGAGATCCATTTGTCTATCTAGTTCAACTTGGAAAATCAACGTATCAGTCGGGCGGCC
TCGCTTATCAACCACCAATTTCATATTGCTGTAAGTGTTTAAATCTTTACTTATTGGTTTCAAAACCCAT
TGGTTAAGCCTTTTAAACTCATGGTAGTTATTTTCAAGCATTAACATGAACTTAAATTCATCAAGGCTAA
TCTCTATATTTGCCTTGTGAGTTTTCTTTTGTGTTAGTTCTTTTAATAACCACTCATAAATCCTCATAGA
GTATTTGTTTTCAAAAGACTTAACATGTTCCAGATTATATTTTATGAATTTTTTTAACTGGAAAAGATAA
TGCAATATCTCTTCACTAAAAACTAATTCTAATTTTTCGCTTGAGAACTTGGCATAGTTTGTCCACTGGA
AAATCTCAAAGCCTTTAACCAAAGGATTCCTGATTTCCACAGTTCTCGTCATCAGCTCTCTGGTTGCTTT
AGCTAATACACCATAAGCATTTTCCCTACTGATGTTCATCATCTGAGCGTATTGGTTATAAGTGAACGAT
ACCGTCCGTTCTTTCCTTGTAGGGTTTTCAATCGTGGGGTTGAGTAGTGCCACACAGCATAAAATTAGCT
TGGTTTCATGCTCCGTTAAGTCATAGCGACTAATCGCTAGTTCATTTGCTTTGAAAACAACTAATTCAGA
CATACATCTCAATTGGTCTAGGTGATTTTAATCACTATACCAATTGAGATGGGCTAGTCAATGATAATTA
CTAGTCCTTTTCCCGGGAGATCTGGGTATCTGTAAATTCTGCTAGACCTTTGCTGGAAAACTTGTAAATT
CTGCTAGACCCTCTGTAAATTCCGCTAGACCTTTGTGTGTTTTTTTTGTTTATATTCAAGTGGTTATAAT
TTATAGAATAAAGAAAGAATAAAAAAAGATAAAAAGAATAGATCCCAGCCCTGTGTATAACTCACTACTT
TAGTCAGTTCCGCAGTATTACAAAAGGATGTCGCAAACGCTGTTTGCTCCTCTACAAAACAGACCTTAAA
ACCCTAAAGGCTTAAGTAGCACCCTCGCAAGCTCGGGCAAATCGCTGAATATTCCTTTTGTCTCCGACCA
TCAGGCACCTGAGTCGCTGTCTTTTTCGTGACATTCAGTTCGCTGCGCTCACGGCTCTGGCAGTGAATGG
GGGTAAATGGCACTACAGGCGCCTTTTATGGATTCATGCAAGGAAACTACCCATAATACAAGAAAAGCCC
GTCACGGGCTTCTCAGGGCGTTTTATGGCGGGTCTGCTATGTGGTGCTATCTGACTTTTTGCTGTTCAGC
AGTTCCTGCCCTCTGATTTTCCAGTCTGACCACTTCGGATTATCCCGTGACAGGTCATTCAGACTGGCTA
ATGCACCCAGTAAGGCAGCGGTATCATCAACAGGCTTACCCGTCTTACTGTCCCTAGTGCTTGGATTCTC
ACCAATAAAAAACGCCCGGCGGCAACCGAGCGTTCTGAACAAATCCAGATGGAGTTCTGAGGTCATTACT
GGATCTATCAACAGGAGTCCAAGCGAGCTCTTTACCAATGCTTAATCAGTGAGGCACCTATCTCAGCGAT
CTGTCTATTTCGTTCATCCATAGTTGCCTGACTCCCCGTCGTGTAGATAACTACGATACGGGAGGGCTTA
CCATCTGGCCCCAGTGCTGCAATGATACCGCGAGACCCACGCTCACCGGCTCCAGATTTATCAGCAATAA
ACCAGCCAGCCGGAAGGGCCGAGCGCAGAAGTGGTCCTGCAACTTTATCCGCCTCCATCCAGTCTATTAA
TTGTTGCCGGGAAGCTAGAGTAAGTAGTTCGCCAGTTAATAGTTTGCGCAACGTTGTTGCCATTGCTACA
GGCATCGTGGTGTCACGCTCGTCGTTTGGTATGGCTTCATTCAGCTCCGGTTCCCAACGATCAAGGCGAG
TTACATGATCCCCCATGTTGTGCAAAAAAGCGGTTAGCTCCTTCGGTCCTCCGATCGTTGTCAGAAGTAA
GTTGGCCGCAGTGTTATCACTCATGGTTATGGCAGCACTGCATAATTCTCTTACTGTCATGCCATCCGTA
AGATGCTTTTCTGTGACTGGTGAGTACTCAACCAAGTCATTCTGAGAATAGTGTATGCGGCGACCGAGTT
GCTCTTGCCCGGCGTCAATACGGGATAATACCGCGCCACATAGCAGAACTTTAAAAGTGCTCATCATTGG
AAAACGTTCTTCGGGGCGAAAACTCTCAAGGATCTTACCGCTGTTGAGATCCAGTTCGATGTAACCCACT
CGTGCACCCAACTGATCTTCAGCATCTTTTACTTTCACCAGCGTTTCTGGGTGAGCAAAAACAGGAAGGC
AAAATGCCGCAAAAAAGGGAATAAGGGCGACACGGAAATGTTGAATACTCATACTCTTCCTTTTTCAATA
TTATTGAAGCATTTATCAGGGTTATTGTCTCATGAGCGGATACATATTTGAATGTATTTAGAAAAATAAA
CAAATAGGGGTTCCGCGCACATTTCCCCGAAAAGTGCCACCTGACCAGCTGGCAATTCCGACGTC
